>Addgene plasmid #63300 | pFusX2-18 | depositor partial sequence | sequence record 105118 | pFusX2_CAC
AGTCTTAAGCGTCTCCCTGACCCCGGACCAAGTGGTGGCTATCGCCAGCCACGATGGCGGCAAGCAAGCG
CTCGAAACGGTGCAGCGGCTGTTGCCGGTGCTGTGCCAGGACCATGGCCTGACCCCGGACCAAGTGGTGG
CTATCGCCAGCAACATTGGCGGCAAGCAAGCGCTCGAAACGGTGCAGCGGCTGTTGCCGGTGCTGTGCCA
GGACCATGGCCTGACTCCGGACCAAGTGGTGGCTATCGCCAGCCACGATGGCGGCAAGCAAGCGCTCGAA
ACGGTGCAGCGGCTGTTGCCGGTGCTGTGCCAGGACCATGGCGAGACGTC
