>Addgene plasmid #63300 | pFusX2-18 | depositor partial sequence | sequence record 105119 | FusX2
CGTCTCCCTGACCCCGGACCAAGTGGTGGCTATCGAGACCGGCGCCGCTACGGGCGCGTCCCATTCGCCA
TTCAGGCTGCGCAACTGTTGGGAAGGGCGATCGGTGCGGGCTCTTCGCTATTACGCCAGCTGGCGAAAGG
GGGATGTGCTGCAAGGCGATTAAGTTGGGAACGCCAGGGTTTTCCCAGTCACGACGTTGTAAAACGACGG
CCAGTGAGCGCGCGTAATCGACTCACTATAGGGCGAATTGGGTACCGGGCCCCCCCTCGAGGTCCTCCAG
CTTTTGTTCCCTTTAGTGAGGGTTAATTGCGCGCTTGGCGTAATCATGGTCATAGCTGTTTCCTGTGTGA
AATTGTTATCCGCTCACAATTCCACACAACATACGAGCCGGAAGCATAAAGTGTAAAGCCTGGGGTGCCT
AATGAGTGAGCTAACTCACATTAATTGCGTTGCGCTCACTGCCCGCTTTCCACCGGTGGTCTCTGGCGGC
AAGCAAGCGCTCGAAACGGTGCAGCGGCTGTTGCCGGTGCTGTGCCAGGACCATGGCGAGACGTCTAGAC
CAGCCAGGACAGAAATGCCTCGACTTCGCTGCTACCCAAGGTTGCCGGGTGACGCACACCGTGGAAACGG
ATGAAGGCACGAACCCAGTGGACATAAGCCTGTTCGGTTCGTAAGCTGTAATGCAAGTAGCGTATGCGCT
CACGCAACTGGTCCAGAACCTTGACCGAACGCAGCGGTGGTAACGGCGCAGTGGCGGTTTTCATGGCTTG
TTATGACTGTTTTTTTGGGGTACAGTCTATGCCTCGGGCATCCAAGCAGCAAGCGCGTTACGCCGTGGGT
CGATGTTTGATGTTATGGAGCAGCAACGATGTTACGCAGCAGGGCAGTCGCCCTAAAACAAAGTTAAACA
TTATGAGGGAAGCGGTGATCGCCGAAGTATCGACTCAACTATCAGAGGTAGTTGGCGTCATCGAGCGCCA
TCTCGAACCGACGTTGCTGGCCGTACATTTGTACGGCTCCGCAGTGGATGGCGGCCTGAAGCCACACAGT
GATATTGATTTGCTGGTTACGGTGACCGTAAGGCTTGATGAAACAACGCGGCGAGCTTTGATCAACGACC
TTTTGGAAACTTCGGCTTCCCCTGGAGAGAGCGAGATTCTCCGCGCTGTAGAAGTCACCATTGTTGTGCA
CGACGACATCATTCCGTGGCGTTATCCAGCTAAGCGCGAACTGCAATTTGGAGAATGGCAGCGCAATGAC
ATTCTTGCAGGTATCTTCGAGCCAGCCACGATCGACATTGATCTGGCTATCTTGCTGACAAAAGCAAGAG
AACATAGCGTTGCCTTGGTAGGTCCAGCGGCGGAGGAACTCTTTGATCCGGTTCCTGAACAGGATCTATT
TGAGGCGCTAAATGAAACCTTAACGCTATGGAACTCGCCGCCCGACTGGGCTGGCGATGAGCGAAATGTA
GTGCTTACGTTGTCCCGCATTTGGTACAGCGCAGTAACCGGCAAAATCGCGCCGAAGGATGTCGCTGCCG
ACTGGGCAATGGAGCGCCTGCCGGCCCAGTATCAGCCCGTCATACTTGAAGCTAGACAGGCTTATCTTGG
ACAAGAAGAAGATCGCTTGGCCTCGCGCGCAGATCAGTTGGAAGAATTTGTCCACTACGTGAAAGGCGAG
ATCACCAAGGTAGTCGGCAAATAACCCTCGAGCCACCCATGACCAAAATCCCTTAACGTGAGTTACGCGT
CGTTCCACTGAGCGTCAGACCCCGTAGAAAAGATCAAAGGATCTTCTTGAGATCCTTTTTTTCTGCGCGT
AATCTGCTGCTTGCAAACAAAAAAACCACCGCTACCAGCGGTGGTTTGTTTGCCGGATCAAGAGCTACCA
ACTCTTTTTCCGAAGGTAACTGGCTTCAGCAGAGCGCAGATACCAAATACTGTCCTTCTAGTGTAGCCGT
AGTTAGGCCACCACTTCAAGAACTCTGTAGCACCGCCTACATACCTCGCTCTGCTAATCCTGTTACCAGT
GGCTGCTGCCAGTGGCGATAAGTCGTGTCTTACCGGGTTGGACTCAAGACGATAGTTACCGGATAAGGCG
CAGCGGTCGGGCTGAACGGGGGGTTCGTGCACACAGCCCAGCTTGGAGCGAACGACCTACACCGAACTGA
GATACCTACAGCGTGAGCATTGAGAAAGCGCCACGCTTCCCGAAGGGAGAAAGGCGGACAGGTATCCGGT
AAGCGGCAGGGTCGGAACAGGAGAGCGCACGAGGGAGCTTCCAGGGGGAAACGCCTGGTATCTTTATAGT
CCTGTCGGGTTTCGCCACCTCTGACTTGAGCGTCGATTTTTGTGATGCTCGTCAGGGGGGCGGAGCCTAT
GGAAAAACGCCAGCAACGCGGCCTTTTTACGGTTCCTGGCCTTTTGCTGGCCTTTTGCTCACATGTTCTT
TCCTGCGTTATCCCCTGATTCTGTGGATAACCGTATTACCGCCTTTGAGTGAGCTGATACCGCTCGCCGC
AGCCGAACGACCGAGCGCAGCGAGTCAGTGAGCGAGGAAGCGGAAGAGCGCCCAATACGCAAACCGCCTC
TCCCCGCGCGTTGGCCGATTCATTAATGCAGCTGGCACGACAGGTTTCCCGACTGGAAAGCGGGCAGTGA
GCGCAACGCAATTAATACGCGTACCGCTAGCCAGGAAGAGTTTGTAGAAACGCAAAAAGGCCATCCGTCA
GGATGGCCTTCTGCTTAGTTTGATGCCTGGCAGTTTATGGCGGGCGTCCTGCCCGCCACCCTCCGGGCCG
TTGCTTCACAACGTTCAAATCCGCTCCCGGCGGATTTGTCCTACTCAGGAGAGCGTTCACCGACAAACAA
CAGATAAAACGAAAGGCCCAGTCTTCCGACTGAGCCTTTCGTTTTATTTGATGCCTGGCAGTTCCCTACT
CTCGCGTTAACGCTAGCATGGATGTTTTCCCAGTCACGACGTTGTAAAACGACGGCCAGTCTTAAG
