>Addgene plasmid #63300 | pFusX2-18 | addgene partial sequence | sequence record 111141 | pCR8_R1 5'-cgaaccgaacaggcttatgt-3'
CGTCACCCGGCAACCTTGGGTAGCAGCGAAGTCGAGGCATTTCTGTCCTGGCTGGTCTAGACGTCTCGCC
ATGGTCCTGGCACAGCACCGGCAACAGCCGCTGCACCGTTTCGAGCGCTTGCTTGCCGCCATCGTGGCTG
GCGATAGCCACCACTTGGTCCGGAGTCAGGCCATGGTCCTGGCACAGCACCGGCAACAGCCGCTGCACCG
TTTCGAGCGCTTGCTTGCCGCCAATGTTGCTGGCGATAGCCACCACTTGGTCCGGGGTCAGGCCATGGTC
CTGGCACAGCACCGGCAACAGCCGCTGCACCGTTTCGAGCGCTTGCTTGCCGCCATCGTGGCTGGCGATA
GCCACCACTTGGTCCGGGGTCAGGGAGACGCTTAAGACTGGCCGTCGTTTTACAACGTCGTGACTGGGAA
AACATCCATGCTAGCGTTAACGCGAGAGTAGGGAACTGCCAGGCATCAAATAAAACGAAAGGCTCAGTCG
GAAGACTGGGCCTTTCGTTTTATCTGTTGTTTGTCGGTGAACGCTCTCCTGAGTAGGACAAATCCGCCGG
GAGCGGATTTGAACGTTGTGAAGCAACGGCCCGGAAGGGGTGGCG
