[The description below was written by a language model from this plasmid's Addgene catalogue record.]
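Description:
pFusX2-18 is a bacterial library plasmid from the FusX system, a toolkit for rapid one-step assembly of TALE repeat arrays used to build TALENs and related DNA-targeting proteins. It is built on the FusX2 backbone (about 3 kb without the insert), is maintained at high copy number in standard E. coli cloning strains, and is selected with spectinomycin. The record does not list the origin of replication or any other backbone features, and no feature table is available. The use of pCR8-type sequencing primers suggests the region flanking the insert is related to that vector family, although this is not stated explicitly.

The payload is a synthetic pre-assembled trimer of TALE repeats carrying the repeat-variable diresidues (RVDs) HD, NI and HD, which occupy positions 4 to 6 of the final repeat array. Under the standard TALE code, HD recognises cytosine and NI recognises adenine, so this module specifies the triplet CAC, as its alternative name X2_CAC indicates. The trimer was cloned using BsaI sites that were destroyed in the process, consistent with Golden Gate-style construction using a type IIS enzyme.

The plasmid has no expression function of its own, and the record describes no promoter or tag. It serves as one member of a set of trimer plasmids for positions 4 to 6. A user picks the plasmid matching the desired target bases at each position block and combines these modules with a receiver vector to produce a full-length custom TALE array for genome editing applications.
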