Addgene plasmid #63300: pFusX2-18
Purpose: Encodes RVD positions 4-6 in TALEN assembly
Depositing lab: Stephen Ekker. Depositing organization: Mayo Foundation for Medical Education and Research. Publication: FusX: A rapid one-step TALE assembly system for genome science. Ma AC, McNulty MS, Tanya PL, Jarryd CM, Martinez-Galvez G, Argue DP, Lee HB, Urban MD, Bullard CE, Blackburn PR, Man TK, Clark KJ, Ekker SC. Hum Gene Ther. 2016 Jun;27(6):451-63. doi: 10.1089/hum.2015.172 PubMed 26854857.
Backbone
  Vector backbone: FusX2
  Backbone size w/o insert (bp): 3006
  Vector type: TALEN
Growth in bacteria
  Bacterial resistance: Spectinomycin, 50 μg/mL
  Growth temperature: 37°C
  Growth strain: DH5alpha
  Copy number: High Copy
Gene/Insert
  Gene/Insert name: HD NI HD (alt name: X2_CAC)
  Species: Synthetic
  Mutation: none
  Cloning method: Restriction Enzyme; 5′ cloning site BsaI (destroyed during cloning); 3′ cloning site BsaI (destroyed during cloning)
  Sequencing primers: 5′ pCR8_F1; 3′ pCR8_R1
Terms and licenses: Academic/Nonprofit Terms; Industry Terms: Not Available to Industry
How to cite: pFusX2-18 was a gift from Stephen Ekker (Addgene plasmid # 63300 ; http://n2t.net/addgene:63300 ; RRID:Addgene_63300)
